>Addgene plasmid #108517 | pAJM.717 | addgene full sequence | sequence record 210294 | Addgene NGS Result
CTGTCACCGGATGTGCTTTCCGGTCTGATGAGTCCGTGAGGACGAAACAGCCTCTACAAATAATTTTGTT
TAATACTAGAGAAAGAGGGGAAATACTAGATGGTGAGCAAGGGCGAGGAGCTGTTCACCGGGGTGGTGCC
CATCCTGGTCGAGCTGGACGGCGACGTAAACGGCCACAAGTTCAGCGTGTCCGGCGAGGGCGAGGGCGAT
GCCACCTACGGCAAGCTGACCCTGAAGTTCATCTGCACCACAGGCAAGCTGCCCGTGCCCTGGCCCACCC
TCGTGACCACCTTCGGCTACGGCCTGCAATGCTTCGCCCGCTACCCCGACCACATGAAGCTGCACGACTT
CTTCAAGTCCGCCATGCCCGAAGGCTACGTCCAGGAGCGCACCATCTTCTTCAAGGACGACGGCAACTAC
AAGACCCGCGCCGAGGTGAAGTTCGAGGGCGACACCCTGGTGAACCGCATCGAGCTGAAGGGCATCGACT
TCAAGGAGGACGGCAACATCCTGGGGCACAAGCTGGAGTACAACTACAACAGCCACAACGTCTATATCAT
GGCCGACAAGCAGAAGAACGGCATCAAGGTGAACTTCAAGATCCGCCACAACATCGAGGACGGCAGCGTG
CAGCTCGCCGACCACTACCAGCAGAACACCCCAATCGGCGACGGCCCCGTGCTGCTGCCCGACAACCACT
ACCTTAGCTACCAGTCCGCCCTGAGCAAAGACCCCAACGAGAAGCGCGATCACATGGTCCTGCTGGAGTT
CGTGACCGCCGCCGGGATCACTCTCGGCATGGACGAGCTGTACAAGTAACTCGGTACCAAATTCCAGAAA
AGAGGCCTCCCGAAAGGGGGGCCTTTTTTCGTTTTGGTCCAATGGCGGCGCGCCATCGAATGAGGTGCTT
CCTCGCTCACTGACTCGCTGCACGAGGCAGACCTCAGCGCTAGCGGAGTGTATACTGGCTTACTATGTTG
GCACTGATGAGGGTGTCAGTGAAGTGCTTCATGTGGCAGGAGAAAAAAGGCTGCACCGGTGCGTCAGCAG
AATATGTGATACAGGATATATTCCGCTTCCTCGCTCACTGACTCGCTACGCTCGGTCGTTCGACTGCGGC
GAGCGGAAATGGCTTACGAACGGGGCGGAGATTTCCTGGAAGATGCCAGGAAGATACTTAACAGGGAAGT
GAGAGGGCCGCGGCAAAGCCGTTTTTCCATAGGCTCCGCCCCCCTGACAAGCATCACGAAATCTGACGCT
CAAATCAGTGGTGGCGAAACCCGACAGGACTATAAAGATACCAGGCGTTTCCCCCTGGCGGCTCCCTCGT
GCGCTCTCCTGTTCCTGCCTTTCGGTTTACCGGTGTCATTCCGCTGTTATGGCCGCGTTTGTCTCATTCC
ACGCCTGACACTCAGTTCCGGGTAGGCAGTTCGCTCCAAGCTGGACTGTATGCACGAACCCCCCGTTCAG
TCCGACCGCTGCGCCTTATCCGGTAACTATCGTCTTGAGTCCAACCCGGAAAGACATGCAAAAGCACCAC
TGGCAGCAGCCACTGGTAATTGATTTAGAGGAGTTAGTCTTGAAGTCATGCGCCGGTTAAGGCTAAACTG
AAAGGACAAGTTTTGGTGACTGCGCTCCTCCAAGCCAGTTACCTCGGTTCAAAGAGTTGGTAGCTCAGAG
AACCTTCGAAAAACCGCCCTGCAAGGCGGTTTTTTCGTTTTCAGAGCAAGAGATTACGCGCAGACCAAAA
CGATCTCAAGAAGATCATCTTATTAAGGGGTCTGACGCTCAGTGGAACGAAAAATCAATCTAAAGTATAT
ATGAGTAAACTTGGTCTGACAGTTACCTTAGAAAAACTCATCGAGCATCAAATGAAACTGCAATTTATTC
ATATCAGGATTATCAATACCATATTTTTGAAAAAGCCGTTTCTGTAATGAAGGAGAAAACTCACCGAGGC
AGTTCCATAGGATGGCAAGATCCTGGTATCGGTCTGCGATTCCGACTCGTCCAACATCAATACAACCTAT
TAATTTCCCCTCGTCAAAAATAAGGTTATCAAGTGAGAAATCACCATGAGTGACGACTGAATCCGGTGAG
AATGGCAAAAGCTTATGCATTTCTTTCCAGACTTGTTCAACAGGCCAGCCATTACGCTCGTCATCAAAAT
CACTCGCATCAACCAAACCGTTATTCATTCGTGATTGCGCCTGAGCGAGACGAAATACGCGATCGCTGTT
AAAAGGACAATTACAAACAGGAATCGAATGCAACCGGCGCAGGAACACTGCCAGCGCATCAACAATATTT
TCACCTGAATCAGGATATTCTTCTAATACCTGGAATGCTGTTTTCCCGGGGATCGCAGTGGTGAGTAACC
ATGCATCATCAGGAGTACGGATAAAATGCTTGATGGTCGGAAGAGGCATAAATTCCGTCAGCCAGTTTAG
TCTGACCATCTCATCTGTAACATCATTGGCAACGCTACCTTTGCCATGTTTCAGAAACAACTCTGGCGCA
TCGGGCTTCCCATACAATCGATAGATTGTCGCACCTGATTGCCCGACATTATCGCGAGCCCATTTATACC
CATATAAATCAGCATCCATGTTGGAATTTAATCGCGGCCTGGAGCAAGACGTTTCCCGTTGAATATGGCT
CATAACACCCCTTGTATTACTGTTTATGTAAGCAGACAGTTTTATTGTTCATGATGATATATTTTTATCT
TGTGCAATGTACATCAGAGATTTTGAGACACAACCAATTATTGAAGGCCTCCCTAACGGGGGGCCTTTTT
TTGTTTCTGGTCTCCCGCTTAACGATCGTTGGCTGTTTTCAGCAGGACGCACTGACCTCCCTATCAGTGA
TAGAGATTGACATCCCTATCAGTGATAGAGATACTGAGCACAG
Features (pLannotate 1.2.2; 9 found; start..end, strand, type, name):
      1..50      +  misc_RNA       sTRSV HHRz: hammerhead ribozyme from the tobacco ringspot virus satellite RNA (Khvorova et al., 2003)
    100..819     +  CDS            EYFP: enhanced YFP mammalian codon-optimized
    907..929     -  rep_origin     RSF ori (fragment): Plasmids containing the RSF 1030 origin of replication can be propagated in E. coli cells that contain additional plasmids with compatible origins.
    946..972     +  misc_feature   bom (fragment): basis of mobility region from pBR322
   1071..1126    -  rep_origin     RSF ori (fragment): Plasmids containing the RSF 1030 origin of replication can be propagated in E. coli cells that contain additional plasmids with compatible origins.
   1214..1759    -  rep_origin     p15A ori: Plasmids containing the medium-copy-number p15A origin of replication can be propagated in E. coli cells that contain a second plasmid with the ColE1 origin.
   1848..2663    -  CDS            KanR: aminoglycoside phosphotransferase; aph(3')-Ia; confers resistance to kanamycin in bacteria or G418 (Geneticin®) in eukaryotes
   2839..2857    +  promoter       PLtetO-1 promoter (fragment): modified phage lambda PL promoter with tet operator sites (Lutz and Bujard, 1997)
   2858..2912    +  promoter       PLtetO-1 promoter (fragment): modified phage lambda PL promoter with tet operator sites (Lutz and Bujard, 1997)
