[The description below was written by a language model from this plasmid's Addgene catalogue record and pLannotate feature annotations shown in this document.]
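Description:
pAJM.717 is a small (about 2.9 kb) bacterial reporter plasmid built on a p15A-Kan backbone for use in Escherichia coli. It replicates from the p15A origin, which the catalogue entry lists as low copy and which is compatible with ColE1-type plasmids. Selection is by kanamycin through an aminoglycoside phosphotransferase (KanR) gene. The automated annotation also flags short fragments resembling the RSF origin and the pBR322 bom region near the p15A origin. These are partial matches, probably reflecting sequence similarity in the origin region rather than additional functional elements.

The synthetic payload, assembled by Gibson cloning, is the PTet*-YFP cassette. At the end of the circular map, two adjacent fragments match the PLtetO-1 promoter, a phage lambda PL derivative carrying tet operator sites. This is consistent with PTet* being an engineered variant of that promoter. Transcription reads across the plasmid origin coordinate into an sTRSV hammerhead ribozyme. A ribozyme in this position typically acts as an insulator, cleaving the 5' leader so that reporter translation is less dependent on promoter context. An EYFP coding sequence follows the ribozyme. No ribosome binding site or terminator is annotated in the feature table.

The plasmid carries no annotated TetR repressor gene. It is intended as the output half of an anhydrotetracycline (aTc) sensor, to be used in Marionette strains. The name of the associated publication indicates that these strains hold a set of twelve optimized small-molecule sensors, so the regulator is presumably supplied by the host. In such a strain, YFP fluorescence reports aTc-dependent derepression of PTet*, allowing the sensor's response to be characterized.
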