Addgene plasmid #108517: pAJM.717
Purpose: PTet*-YFP Reporter. aTc sensor for use in Marionette strain.
Depositing lab: Christopher Voigt. Depositing organization: Massachusetts Institute of Technology. Publication: Escherichia coli "Marionette" strains with 12 highly optimized small-molecule sensors. Meyer AJ, Segall-Shapiro TH, Glassey E, Zhang J, Voigt CA. Nat Chem Biol. 2018 Nov 26. pii: 10.1038/s41589-018-0168-3. doi: 10.1038/s41589-018-0168-3. PubMed 30478458.
Backbone
  Vector backbone: p15A-Kan
  Vector type: Bacterial Expression
Growth in bacteria
  Bacterial resistance: Kanamycin, 50 μg/mL
  Growth temperature: 37°C
  Growth strain: NEB Stable
  Copy number: Low Copy
Gene/Insert
  Gene/Insert name: PTet*-YFP
  Species: Synthetic
  Cloning method: Gibson Cloning
Terms and licenses: Academic/Nonprofit Terms; Industry Terms: Not Available to Industry
Depositor comments: Please visit https://www.biorxiv.org/content/early/2018/04/10/285866 for bioRxiv preprint.
How to cite: pAJM.717 was a gift from Christopher Voigt (Addgene plasmid # 108517 ; http://n2t.net/addgene:108517 ; RRID:Addgene_108517)
