>Addgene plasmid #108517 | pAJM.717 | addgene partial sequence | sequence record 223472 | EGFP-C 5'-CATGGTCCTGCTGGAGTTCGTG-3'
GGCATGGACGAGCTGTACAAGTAACTCGGTACCAAATTCCAGAAAAGAGGCCTCCCGAAAGGGGGGCCTT
TTTTCGTTTTGGTCCAATGGCGGCGCGCCATCGAATGAGGTGCTTCCTCGCTCACTGACTCGCTGCACGA
GGCAGACCTCAGCGCTAGCGGAGTGTATACTGGCTTACTATGTTGGCACTGATGAGGGTGTCAGTGAAGT
GCTTCATGTGGCAGGAGAAAAAAGGCTGCACCGGTGCGTCAGCAGAATATGTGATACAGGATATATTCCG
CTTCCTCGCTCACTGACTCGCTACGCTCGGTCGTTCGACTGCGGCGAGCGGAAATGGCTTACGAACGGGG
CGGAGATTTCCTGGAAGATGCCAGGAAGATACTTAACAGGGAAGTGAGAGGGCCGCGGCAAAGCCGTTTT
TCCATAGGCTCCGCCCCCCTGACAAGCATCACGAAATCTGACGCTCAAATCAGTGGTGGCGAAACCCGAC
AGGACTATAAAGATACCAGGCGTTTCCCCCTGGCGGCTCCCTCGTGCGCTCTCCTGTTCCTGCCTTTCGG
TTTACCGGTGTCATTCCGCTGTTATGGCCGCGTTTGTCTCATTCCACGCCTGACACTCAGTTCCGGGTAG
GCAGTTCGCTCCAAGCTGGACTGTATGCACGAACCCCCCGTTCAGTCCGACCGCTGCGCCTTATCCGGTA
ACTATCGTCTTGAGTCCAACCCGGAAAGACATGCAAAAGCACCACTGGCAGCAGCCACTGGTAATTGATT
TAGAGGAGTTAGTCTTGAAGTCATGCGCCGGTTAAGGCTAAACTGAAAGGACAAGTTTTGGTGACTGCGC
TCCTCCAAGCCAGTTACCTC
